Addgene plasmid #103981: pEB1-mGFPmut3
Purpose: Plasmid encoding mGFPmut3
Depositing lab: Philippe Cluzel. Depositing organization: Harvard University. Publication: Systematic characterization of maturation time of fluorescent proteins in living cells. Balleza E, Kim JM, Cluzel P. Nat Methods. 2018 Jan;15(1):47-51. doi: 10.1038/nmeth.4509. Epub 2017 Nov 20. PubMed 29320486.
Backbone
  Vector backbone: pEB1
  Backbone size w/o insert (bp): 3674
  Total vector size (bp): 4391
  Modifications to backbone: Derived from pUA66. Inserted constitutive promoter proC. Replaced original insert with FP of interest.
  Vector type: Bacterial Expression ; Low copy
Growth in bacteria
  Bacterial resistance: Kanamycin, 50 μg/mL
  Growth temperature: 37°C
  Growth strain: MG1655
  Copy number: Low Copy
Gene/Insert
  Gene/Insert name: mGFPmut3
  Species: Synthetic
  Insert size (bp): 717
  Mutation: Mutations relative to wild-type GFP (S65G, S72A, A206K)
  Promoter: proC
  Cloning method: Gibson Cloning
  Sequencing primers: 5′ GCGTATCACGAGGCCCTTTC; 3′ AAAGGGAAAACTGTCCATATGCAC
Terms and licenses: Academic/Nonprofit Terms; Industry Terms: Not Available to Industry
Depositor comments: This FP derives from wtGFP. In this plasmid, the FP is coded with the original wtGFP nucleotide coding sequence except where mutations specific to the FP occur (see map). Please see "Notes On Plasmids In This Collection" document for further details and references.
How to cite: pEB1-mGFPmut3 was a gift from Philippe Cluzel (Addgene plasmid # 103981 ; http://n2t.net/addgene:103981 ; RRID:Addgene_103981)
