[The description below was written by a language model from this plasmid's Addgene catalogue record and pLannotate feature annotations shown in this document.]
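Description:
pEB1-mGFPmut3 is a low-copy bacterial expression plasmid of about 4.4 kb that constitutively produces the monomeric green fluorescent protein mGFPmut3 in Escherichia coli. Its pEB1 backbone is derived from pUA66, modified by inserting the constitutive proC promoter and swapping the original insert for the fluorescent protein of interest by Gibson assembly. Replication relies on the pSC101 origin together with its cognate Rep101 (RepA) initiator protein, which keeps copy number low. Selection is by kanamycin, conferred by the neo/nptII aminoglycoside phosphotransferase gene, which is followed by a lambda t0 terminator. A short annotated fragment of the Tn5 transposase next to the resistance gene is most likely a non-functional remnant of the transposon from which the marker originated.

The payload is a 717 bp synthetic open reading frame encoding a GFP variant carrying S65G, S72A and A206K relative to wild-type Aequorea victoria GFP. The first two substitutions define GFPmut3, and A206K is the standard change that suppresses the weak dimerisation of GFP-family proteins. According to the depositor, the coding sequence retains the original wild-type GFP nucleotide sequence except at the mutated positions. The proC promoter itself is not picked up in the feature table, but presumably lies in the unannotated region upstream of the coding sequence. A residual pUC-type multiple cloning site fragment and the rrnB T1 terminator follow the gene. The plasmid belongs to a collection of matched constructs made for the systematic comparison of fluorescent protein maturation times in living cells, where identical backbone, promoter and copy number allow different proteins to be compared directly.
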