Features (pLannotate 1.2.2; 8 found; start..end, strand, type, name):
    193..906     +  CDS            GFPmut3: GFPmut3 is a basic (constitutively fluorescent) green fluorescent protein published in 1996, derived from Aequorea victoria. It is reported to be a very rapidly-maturing weak dimer.
    917..936     +  misc_feature   MCS (fragment): pUC18/19 multiple cloning site
    947..1033    +  terminator     rrnB T1 terminator: Escherichia coli rrnB; transcription terminator T1 from the E. coli rrnB gene
   1571..2521    -  CDS            Rep101: RepA protein needed for replication with the pSC101 origin; rep101
   2569..2791    -  rep_origin     pSC101 ori: low-copy replication origin that requires the Rep101 protein
   3283..3377    -  terminator     lambda t0 terminator: transcription terminator from phage lambda
   3411..4202    -  CDS            neo: KKA2_KLEPN - Also known as kan, nptII. Experimental evidence at protein level: Swiss-Prot protein existence level 1. Resistance to kanamycin, neomycin, paromomycin, ribostamycin, butirosin and gentamicin B. From Klebsiella pneumoniae.
   4234..4353    -  CDS            tnpA (fragment): TN5P_ECOLX - Also known as tnp. Experimental evidence at protein level: Swiss-Prot protein existence level 1. Mediates transposition of transposon Tn5 by a 'cut and paste' mechanism. First, the monomeric transposase binds the 19 bp inverted DNA repeats flanking the transposon. Then, dimerization of the DNA- bound transposase creates a synaptic DNA complex. After nicking of the first DNA strand, excision of the transposon proceeds through a series of intermediates. The transposase then mediates the insertion of the transposon at a new site by strand transfer. The activity of the wild- type tran
>Addgene plasmid #103981 | pEB1-mGFPmut3 | addgene full sequence | sequence record 200316 | Addgene NGS Result
CACGAGGCCCTTTCGTCTTCACCACAGCTAACACCACGTCGTCCCTATCTGCTGCCCTAGGTCTATGAGT
GGTTGCTGGATAACTTTACGGGCATGCATAAGGCTCGTATGATATATTCAGGGAGACCACAACGGTTTCC
CTCTACAAATAATTTTGTTTAACTTTTCTAGATTTAAGAAGGAGATATACATATGAGTAAAGGAGAAGAA
CTTTTCACTGGAGTTGTCCCAATTCTTGTTGAATTAGATGGTGATGTTAATGGGCACAAATTTTCTGTCA
GTGGAGAGGGTGAAGGTGATGCAACATACGGAAAACTTACCCTTAAATTTATTTGCACTACTGGAAAACT
ACCTGTTCCATGGCCAACACTTGTCACTACTTTCGGTTATGGTGTTCAATGCTTTGCGAGATACCCAGAT
CATATGAAACAGCATGACTTTTTCAAGAGTGCCATGCCCGAAGGTTATGTACAGGAAAGAACTATATTTT
TCAAAGATGACGGGAACTACAAGACACGTGCTGAAGTCAAGTTTGAAGGTGATACCCTTGTTAATAGAAT
CGAGTTAAAAGGTATTGATTTTAAAGAAGATGGAAACATTCTTGGACACAAATTGGAATACAACTATAAC
TCACACAATGTATACATCATGGCAGACAAACAAAAGAATGGAATCAAAGTTAACTTCAAAATTAGACACA
ACATTGAAGATGGAAGCGTTCAACTAGCAGACCATTATCAACAAAATACTCCAATTGGCGATGGCCCTGT
CCTTTTACCAGACAACCATTACCTGTCCACACAATCTAAGCTTTCGAAAGATCCCAACGAAAAGAGAGAC
CACATGGTCCTTCTTGAGTTTGTAACAGCTGCTGGGATTACACATGGCATGGATGAACTATACAAATAAA
TGTCCAGACCTGCAGGCATGCAAGCTCTAGAGGCATCAAATAAAACGAAAGGCTCAGTCGAAAGACTGGG
CCTTTCGTTTTATCTGTTGTTTGTCGGTGAACGCTCTCCTGAGTAGGACAAATCCGCCGCCCTAGACCTA
GGGTACGGGTTTTGCTGCCCGCAAACGGGCTGTTCTGGTGTTGCTAGTTTGTTATCAGAATCGCAGATCC
GGCTTCAGCCGGTTTGCCGGCTGAAAGCGCTATTTCTTCCAGAATTGCCATGATTTTTTCCCCACGGGAG
GCGTCACTGGCTCCCGTGTTGTCGGCAGCTTTGATTCGATAAGCAGCATCGCCTGTTTCAGGCTGTCTAT
GTGTGACTGTTGAGCTGTAACAAGTTGTCTCAGGTGTTCAATTTCATGTTCTAGTTGCTTTGTTTTACTG
GTTTCACCTGTTCTATTAGGTGTTACATGCTGTTCATCTGTTACATTGTCGATCTGTTCATGGTGAACAG
CTTTGAATGCACCAAAAACTCGTAAAAGCTCTGATGTATCTATCTTTTTTACACCGTTTTCATCTGTGCA
TATGGACAGTTTTCCCTTTGATATGTAACGGTGAACAGTTGTTCTACTTTTGTTTGTTAGTCTTGATGCT
TCACTGATAGATACAAGAGCCATAAGAACCTCAGATCCTTCCGTATTTAGCCAGTATGTTCTCTAGTGTG
GTTCGTTGTTTTTGCGTGAGCCATGAGAACGAACCATTGAGATCATACTTACTTTGCATGTCACTCAAAA
ATTTTGCCTCAAAACTGGTGAGCTGAATTTTTGCAGTTAAAGCATCGTGTAGTGTTTTTCTTAGTCCGTT
ATGTAGGTAGGAATCTGATGTAATGGTTGTTGGTATTTTGTCACCATTCATTTTTATCTGGTTGTTCTCA
AGTTCGGTTACGAGATCCATTTGTCTATCTAGTTCAACTTGGAAAATCAACGTATCAGTCGGGCGGCCTC
GCTTATCAACCACCAATTTCATATTGCTGTAAGTGTTTAAATCTTTACTTATTGGTTTCAAAACCCATTG
GTTAAGCCTTTTAAACTCATGGTAGTTATTTTCAAGCATTAACATGAACTTAAATTCATCAAGGCTAATC
TCTATATTTGCCTTGTGAGTTTTCTTTTGTGTTAGTTCTTTTAATAACCACTCATAAATCCTCATAGAGT
ATTTGTTTTCAAAAGACTTAACATGTTCCAGATTATATTTTATGAATTTTTTTAACTGGAAAAGATAAGG
CAATATCTCTTCACTAAAAACTAATTCTAATTTTTCGCTTGAGAACTTGGCATAGTTTGTCCACTGGAAA
ATCTCAAAGCCTTTAACCAAAGGATTCCTGATTTCCACAGTTCTCGTCATCAGCTCTCTGGTTGCTTTAG
CTAATACACCATAAGCATTTTCCCTACTGATGTTCATCATCTGAGCGTATTGGTTATAAGTGAACGATAC
CGTCCGTTCTTTCCTTGTAGGGTTTTCAATCGTGGGGTTGAGTAGTGCCACACAGCATAAAATTAGCTTG
GTTTCATGCTCCGTTAAGTCATAGCGACTAATCGCTAGTTCATTTGCTTTGAAAACAACTAATTCAGACA
TACATCTCAATTGGTCTAGGTGATTTTAATCACTATACCAATTGAGATGGGCTAGTCAATGATAATTACT
AGTCCTTTTCCTTTGAGTTGTGGGTATCTGTAAATTCTGCTAGACCTTTGCTGGAAAACTTGTAAATTCT
GCTAGACCCTCTGTAAATTCCGCTAGACCTTTGTGTGTTTTTTTTGTTTATATTCAAGTGGTTATAATTT
ATAGAATAAAGAAAGAATAAAAAAAGATAAAAAGAATAGATCCCAGCCCTGTGTATAACTCACTACTTTA
GTCAGTTCCGCAGTATTACAAAAGGATGTCGCAAACGCTGTTTGCTCCTCTACAAAACAGACCTTAAAAC
CCTAAAGGCTTAAGTAGCACCCTCGCAAGCTCGGGCAAATCGCTGAATATTCCTTTTGTCTCCGACCATC
AGGCACCTGAGTCGCTGTCTTTTTCGTGACATTCAGTTCGCTGCGCTCACGGCTCTGGCAGTGAATGGGG
GTAAATGGCACTACAGGCGCCTTTTATGGATTCATGCAAGGAAACTACCCATAATACAAGAAAAGCCCGT
CACGGGCTTCTCAGGGCGTTTTATGGCGGGTCTGCTATGTGGTGCTATCTGACTTTTTGCTGTTCAGCAG
TTCCTGCCCTCTGATTTTCCAGTCTGACCACTTCGGATTATCCCGTGACAGGTCATTCAGACTGGCTAAT
GCACCCAGTAAGGCAGCGGTATCATCAACAGGCTTACCCGTCTTACTGTCCCTAGTGCTTGGATTCTCAC
CAATAAAAAACGCCCGGCGGCAACCGAGCGTTCTGAACAAATCCAGATGGAGTTCTGAGGTCATTACTGG
ATCTATCAACAGGAGTCCAAGCGAGCTCTCGAACCCCAGAGTCCCGCTCAGAAGAACTCGTCAAGAAGGC
GATAGAAGGCGATGCGCTGCGAATCGGGAGCGGCGATACCGTAAAGCACGAGGAAGCGGTCAGCCCATTC
GCCGCCAAGCTCTTCAGCAATATCACGGGTAGCCAACGCTATGTCCTGATAGCGGTCCGCCACACCCAGC
CGGCCACAGTCGATGAATCCAGAAAAGCGGCCATTTTCCACCATGATATTCGGCAAGCAGGCATCGCCAT
GGGTCACGACGAGATCCTCGCCGTCGGGCATGCGCGCCTTGAGCCTGGCGAACAGTTCGGCTGGCGCGAG
CCCCTGATGCTCTTCGTCCAGATCATCCTGATCGACAAGACCGGCTTCCATCCGAGTACGTGCTCGCTCG
ATGCGATGTTTCGCTTGGTGGTCGAATGGGCAGGTAGCCGGATCAAGCGTATGCAGCCGCCGCATTGCAT
CAGCCATGATGGATACTTTCTCGGCAGGAGCAAGGTGAGATGACAGGAGATCCTGCCCCGGCACTTCGCC
CAATAGCAGCCAGTCCCTTCCCGCTTCAGTGACAACGTCGAGCACAGCTGCGCAAGGAACGCCCGTCGTG
GCCAGCCACGATAGCCGCGCTGCCTCGTCCTGCAGTTCATTCAGGGCACCGGACAGGTCGGTCTTGACAA
AAAGAACCGGGCGCCCCTGCGCTGACAGCCGGAACACGGCGGCATCAGAGCAGCCGATTGTCTGTTGTGC
CCAGTCATAGCCGAATAGCCTCTCCACCCAAGCGGCCGGAGAACCTGCGTGCAATCCATCTTGTTCAATC
ATGCGAAACGATCCTCATCCTGTCTCTTGATCAGATCTTGATCCCCTGCGCCATCAGATCCTTGGCGGCA
AGAAAGCCATCCAGTTTACTTTGCAGGGCTTCCCAACCTTACCAGAGGGCGCCCCAGCTGGCAATTCCGA
CGTCTAAGAAACCATTATTATCATGACATTAACCTATAAAAATAGGCGTAT
